Addgene plasmid #108273: pAAV-EF1α1.1-FLEX-rc [ChrimsonR-GFP]
Purpose: AAV-mediated expression of ChrimsonR-GFP under the EF1α promoter (1.1kb short version), in floxed/reversed (Cre-dependent) manner. Using bGHpA signal.
Depositing lab: Edward Boyden. Depositing organization: Massachusetts Institute of Technology. Publication: Independent optical excitation of distinct neural populations. Klapoetke NC, Murata Y, Kim SS, Pulver SR, Birdsey-Benson A, Cho YK, Morimoto TK, Chuong AS, Carpenter EJ, Tian Z, Wang J, Xie Y, Yan Z, Zhang Y, Chow BY, Surek B, Melkonian M, Jayaraman V, Constantine-Paton M, Wong GK, Boyden ES. Nat Methods. 2014 Mar;11(3):338-46. doi: 10.1038/nmeth.2836. Epub 2014 Feb 9. PubMed 24509633.
Backbone
  Vector backbone: pAAV-EF1α1.1-FLEX
  Backbone manufacturer: original from Stratagene
  Backbone size w/o insert (bp): 5378
  Total vector size (bp): 7163
  Vector type: Mammalian Expression, AAV
Growth in bacteria
  Bacterial resistance: Ampicillin, 100 μg/mL
  Growth temperature: 30°C
  Growth strain: NEB Stable
  Growth instructions: Can use DH5alpha at 37°C or Stbl3 at 30°C. Carbenicillin is preferred over ampicillin. In DH5alpha this plasmid may act more like a high copy plasmid, although in Stbl3 it may act more like a low copy plasmid.
  Copy number: Low Copy
Gene/Insert
  Gene/Insert name: ChrimsonR-GFP (alt names: Chrimson K176R mutant-GFP; ChR88m19-GFP; Chlamydomonas noctigama channelrhodopsin K176R mutant-GFP)
  Species: Chlamydomonas noctigama
  Insert size (bp): 1785
  Mutation: Chrimson K176R mutant
  GenBank ID: KF992060
  Promoter: EF1α promoter (1.1kb short version)
  Tag / fusion protein: GFP (C terminal on insert)
  Cloning method: Restriction Enzyme; 5′ cloning site NheI (not destroyed); 3′ cloning site KpnI (not destroyed)
  Sequencing primers: 5′ ggatcttggttcattctcaag; 3′ aaagagacagcaaccagg
Terms and licenses: Academic/Nonprofit Terms; Industry Terms: Not Available to Industry
Depositor comments: The plasmid is fully sequenced in the coding sequence regions (opsin-fluorophore and important flanking regions). Multiple digestions were done to verify the vector structure. The construct and the virus were both tested in vitro.
How to cite: pAAV-EF1α1.1-FLEX-rc [ChrimsonR-GFP] was a gift from Edward Boyden (Addgene plasmid # 108273 ; http://n2t.net/addgene:108273 ; RRID:Addgene_108273)
