[The description below was written by a language model from this plasmid's Addgene catalogue record and pLannotate feature annotations shown in this document.]
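Description:
pAAV-EF1α1.1-FLEX-rc [ChrimsonR-GFP] is a 7.2 kb adeno-associated virus transfer plasmid, built on a Stratagene-derived pAAV backbone, for Cre-dependent expression of a red-light-activated channelrhodopsin in mammalian cells. The expression cassette sits between two AAV2 inverted terminal repeats, which allow the intervening DNA to be replicated and packaged into recombinant AAV particles when rep, cap and helper functions are supplied in trans. The bacterial portion carries a ColE1/pUC-type origin, an f1 phage origin and a β-lactamase gene for ampicillin/carbenicillin selection. Small lacZα, lacI and SV40 large T fragments in the annotation appear to be backbone remnants rather than functional parts. The record lists a recombination-deficient growth strain, consistent with the instability typical of ITR-containing plasmids.

The payload is ChrimsonR, the K176R mutant of the Chlamydomonas noctigama channelrhodopsin Chrimson with accelerated closing kinetics, fused at its C terminus to EGFP. It is placed in reverse-complement orientation downstream of a roughly 1.1 kb short version of the human EF-1α promoter, so no functional transcript is made in the starting configuration. The inverted coding sequence is flanked on each side by a lox2272 and a loxP site, with the members of each pair in opposing orientations (a FLEX or double-floxed inverted arrangement). Cre recombinase flips the cassette through one pair and then excises a site of the other pair, locking the open reading frame in the sense orientation. A WPRE downstream enhances transcript stability and expression, and a bovine growth hormone polyadenylation signal terminates the message. The construct is intended for viral delivery to Cre-defined cell populations, typically neurons, for optogenetic excitation with red light, with GFP marking the expressing cells. The depositor reports testing both plasmid and virus in vitro.
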