Features (pLannotate 1.2.2; 18 found; start..end, strand, type, name):
    203..1381    +  promoter       EF-1α promoter: strong constitutive promoter for human elongation factor EF-1α
   1390..1423    -  protein_bind   lox2272: Cre-mediated recombination occurs in the 8-bp core sequence (GGATACTT). lox2272 sites are compatible with each other, but incompatible with loxP or loxN sites (Lee and Saito, 1988). Cre recombinase
   1486..1519    -  protein_bind   loxP: Cre-mediated recombination occurs in the 8-bp core sequence (GCATACAT). Cre recombinase
   1533..2249    -  CDS            EGFP: the original enhanced GFP (Yang et al., 1996) mammalian codon-optimized
   2268..3317    -  CDS            ChrimsonR: red light-drivable channelrhodopsin from Chlamydomonas noctigama (Klapoetke et al., 2014) K176R mutant with accelerated closing kinetics
   3345..3378    +  protein_bind   lox2272: Cre-mediated recombination occurs in the 8-bp core sequence (GGATACTT). lox2272 sites are compatible with each other, but incompatible with loxP or loxN sites (Lee and Saito, 1988). Cre recombinase
   3449..3482    +  protein_bind   loxP: Cre-mediated recombination occurs in the 8-bp core sequence (GCATACAT). Cre recombinase
   3515..4103    +  misc_feature   WPRE: woodchuck hepatitis virus posttranscriptional regulatory element
   4144..4351    +  polyA_signal   bGH poly(A) signal: bovine growth hormone polyadenylation signal
   4382..4450    -  CDS            large T antigen (fragment): large T antigen from SV40 (simian virus 40)
   4521..4654    +  repeat_region  AAV2 ITR: inverted terminal repeat of adeno-associated virus serotype 2 inverted
   4648..4704    -  CDS            lacI (fragment): lac repressor; lacI; The lac repressor binds to the lac operator to inhibit transcription in E. coli. This inhibition can be relieved by adding lactose or isopropyl-β-D-thiogalactopyranoside (IPTG).
   4887..5475    -  rep_origin     ori: high-copy-number ColE1/pMB1/pBR322/pUC origin of replication
   5646..6506    -  CDS            AmpR: β-lactamase; bla; confers resistance to ampicillin, carbenicillin, and related antibiotics
   6507..6611    -  promoter       AmpR promoter: bla
   6664..7092    -  rep_origin     f1 ori (sequence partly withheld): f1 bacteriophage origin of replication; arrow indicates direction of (+) strand synthesis
   7097..3       -  CDS            lacZα (fragment) (across the origin): LacZα fragment of β-galactosidase; lacZ fragment
   7161..130     -  repeat_region  AAV2 ITR (fragment) (across the origin): inverted terminal repeat of adeno-associated virus serotype 2 inverted
>Addgene plasmid #108273 | pAAV-EF1α1.1-FLEX-rc [ChrimsonR-GFP] | addgene full sequence | sequence record 213551 | Addgene NGS Result
CTGCGCGCTCGCTCGCTCACTGAGGCCGCCCGGGCAAAGCCCGGGCGTCGGGCGACCTTTGGTCGCCCGG
CCTCAGTGAGCGAGCGAGCGCGCAGAGAGGGAGTGGCCAACTCCATCACTAGGGGTTCCTTGTAGTTAAT
GATTAACCCGCCATGCTACTTATCTACGTAGCCATGCTCTAGGAAGATCGTAGGTTAATTAAGGCTCCGG
TGCCCGTCAGTGGGCAGAGCGCACATCGCCCACAGTCCCCGAGAAGTTGGGGGGAGGGGTCGGCAATTGA
ACCGGTGCCTAGAGAAGGTGGCGCGGGGTAAACTGGGAAAGTGATGTCGTGTACTGGCTCCGCCTTTTTC
CCGAGGGTGGGGGAGAACCGTATATAAGTGCAGTAGTCGCCGTGAACGTTCTTTTTCGCAACGGGTTTGC
CGCCAGAACACAGGTAAGTGCCGTGTGTGGTTCCCGCGGGCCTGGCCTCTTTACGGGTTATGGCCCTTGC
GTGCCTTGAATTACTTCCACCTGGCTGCAGTACGTGATTCTTGATCCCGAGCTTCGGGTTGGAAGTGGGT
GGGAGAGTTCGAGGCCTTGCGCTTAAGGAGCCCCTTCGCCTCGTGCTTGAGTTGAGGCCTGGCCTGGGCG
CTGGGGCCGCCGCGTGCGAATCTGGTGGCACCTTCGCGCCTGTCTCGCTGCTTTCGATAAGTCTCTAGCC
ATTTAAAATTTTTGATGACCTGCTGCGACGCTTTTTTTCTGGCAAGATAGTCTTGTAAATGCGGGCCAAG
ATCTGCACACTGGTATTTCGGTTTTTGGGGCCGCGGGCGGCGACGGGGCCCGTGCGTCCCAGCGCACATG
TTCGGCGAGGCGGGGCCTGCGAGCGCGGCCACCGAGAATCGGACGGGGGTAGTCTCAAGCTGGCCGGCCT
GCTCTGGTGCCTGGCCTCGCGCCGCCGTGTATCGCCCCGCCCTGGGCGGCAAGGCTGGCCCGGTCGGCAC
CAGTTGCGTGAGCGGAAAGATGGCCGCTTCCCGGCCCTGCTGCAGGGAGCTCAAAATGGAGGACGCGGCG
CTCGGGAGAGCGGGCGGGTGAGTCACCCACACAAAGGAAAAGGGCCTTTCCGTCCTCAGCCGTCGCTTCA
TGTGACTCCACGGAGTACCGGGCGCCGTCCAGGCACCTCGATTAGTTCTCGAGCTTTTGGAGTACGTCGT
CTTTAGGTTGGGGGGAGGGGTTTTATGCGATGGAGTTTCCCCACACTGAGTGGGTGGAGACTGAAGTTAG
GCCAGCTTGGCACTTGATGTAATTCTCCTTGGAATTTGCCCTTTTTGAGTTTGGATCTTGGTTCATTCTC
AAGCCTCAGACAGTGGTTCAAAGTTTTTTTCTTCCATTTCAGGTGTCGTGAGAATTCCCATAACTTCGTA
TAAAGTATCCTATACGAAGTTATATCAAAATAGGAAGACCAATGCTTCACCATCGACCCGAATTGCCAAG
CATCACCATCGACCCATAACTTCGTATAATGTATGCTATACGAAGTTATACTAGCTAGCTCATTACTTGT
ACAGCTCGTCCATGCCGAGAGTGATCCCGGCGGCGGTCACGAACTCCAGCAGGACCATGTGATCGCGCTT
CTCGTTGGGGTCTTTGCTCAGGGCGGACTGGGTGCTCAGGTAGTGGTTGTCGGGCAGCAGCACGGGGCCG
TCGCCGATGGGGGTGTTCTGCTGGTAGTGGTCGGCGAGCTGCACGCTGCCGTCCTCGATGTTGTGGCGGA
TCTTGAAGTTCACCTTGATGCCGTTCTTCTGCTTGTCGGCCATGATATAGACGTTGTGGCTGTTGTAGTT
GTACTCCAGCTTGTGCCCCAGGATGTTGCCGTCCTCCTTGAAGTCGATGCCCTTCAGCTCGATGCGGTTC
ACCAGGGTGTCGCCCTCGAACTTCACCTCGGCGCGGGTCTTGTAGTTGCCGTCGTCCTTGAAGAAGATGG
TGCGCTCCTGGACGTAGCCTTCGGGCATGGCGGACTTGAAGAAGTCGTGCTGCTTCATGTGGTCGGGGTA
GCGGCTGAAGCACTGCACGCCGTAGGTCAGGGTGGTCACGAGGGTGGGCCAGGGCACGGGCAGCTTGCCG
GTGGTGCAAATGAACTTCAGGGTCAGCTTGCCGTAGGTGGCATCGCCCTCGCCCTCGCCGGACACGCTGA
ACTTGTGGCCGTTTACGTCGCCGTCCAGCTCGACCAGGATGGGCACCACCCCGGTGAACAGCTCCTCGCC
CTTGCTCACTGCTACTACCGGTGCCGCCACTGTGTCCTCGTCCTCCTCCTCCACGAACTCTTCCACTTCC
ACCTCCTCGCCTCCGATCTCCATCTTGGTGGTCTTCCGGATGTCGCCGTGGATCAGGATGTGCTCGTGGA
TCTTGATCCTCAGGTGGTGGGCCAGGAAGGTCCAAAACTCCTTGGCGATGATGTCGCAGATGCTGTGGCC
GATGCTGTTGGCGTAAGGGCTCAGCTTCAGCAGTCCTTCTGGTCCCACTGCCCAGAGGATTGGGTAGCTG
CCCCAAGAGGCGAAGTAAGCGTAGGCCATCAGCTTCACGACCATGCGGCAATGGCCTTTAGGCACGCTGT
GGTTGGCTTCCACGTAGCACTTGGCGGCCTGGAAGTACATGTAGCCGCCGTAGATGCAAGACACGATATA
CAGCAGCCACTTGAGCCAATCGGTAGCCAGTCCTGCGGCCATGCCGAACACGATCATTCCCACGCAAGAC
ACGATCAGGCCCATGGTCCGCTTGCTGTAGTCGTTCTTCAGGCCGCTCAGGTTGCTCAGTCTGATCAGGA
TCACGGGGCAAGACAGCAGCCACTCGAAGTAGCGCAGGCAATAGGCGTGGTTGCCGGTAGACAGGTACAC
TGTGGCGGGGCTGCTGAACTCCTTGAAGATCTCCAGGGTCACGAACAGCACCTCGACGCAACAGACGTAG
ACCTCCTCCCAACCGCAAGTGGCCTTCCAGGCGCTGAAGCCGTAGAATGTCAGCAGGGCGATGGCGATGC
TGAAAGCAATCCACTGGCAGACCTGGGCGCCGATCTTTTCTCCTGGTGTGCCTCTGCTGTGCAGCCAAGC
CTGCTTCTTCTCCACTCCCACGACCAGGTAGCCGCCTGTGGCCTCCACGAAGCAATATCCGTATCCGGCG
TCGCTCAGTCCGTAAGAAGGGTCACACCACCACTCGGTGCTGAAGCACTCGCCTGTAGGTGTCATTCCTC
CACAGCCCATGTCCTCGTGGTGGTAGGGGTTAGGCCAAGGGTTGATGCCTCCGGCGGCAAACAGAGATCT
GGTGGCGCTGCTGATCAGCTCAGCCATGGTGGCGGCGCGGCCTAGGTACCTAGTATAACTTCGTATAGGA
TACTTTATACGAAGTTATCATTGGGATTCTTCCTATTTTGATCCAAGCATCACCATCGACCCTCTAGTCC
AGATCTCACCATCGACCCATAACTTCGTATAGCATACATTATACGAAGTTATGTCCCTCGAAGAGGTTCG
CGAAGCTTATCGATAATCAACCTCTGGATTACAAAATTTGTGAAAGATTGACTGGTATTCTTAACTATGT
TGCTCCTTTTACGCTATGTGGATACGCTGCTTTAATGCCTTTGTATCATGCTATTGCTTCCCGTATGGCT
TTCATTTTCTCCTCCTTGTATAAATCCTGGTTGCTGTCTCTTTATGAGGAGTTGTGGCCCGTTGTCAGGC
AACGTGGCGTGGTGTGCACTGTGTTTGCTGACGCAACCCCCACTGGTTGGGGCATTGCCACCACCTGTCA
GCTCCTTTCCGGGACTTTCGCTTTCCCCCTCCCTATTGCCACGGCGGAACTCATCGCCGCCTGCCTTGCC
CGCTGCTGGACAGGGGCTCGGCTGTTGGGCACTGACAATTCCGTGGTGTTGTCGGGGAAATCATCGTCCT
TTCCTTGGCTGCTCGCCTGTGTTGCCACCTGGATTCTGCGCGGGACGTCCTTCTGCTACGTCCCTTCGGC
CCTCAATCCAGCGGACCTTCCTTCCCGCGGCCTGCTGCCGGCTCTGCGGCCTCTTCCGCGTCTTCGCCTT
CGCCCTCAGACGAGTCGGATCTCCCTTTGGGCCGCCTCCCCGCATCGATACCGTCGACCCGGGCGGCCGC
TCATAAAGCTCGACTGTGCCTTCTAGTTGCCAGCCATCTGTTGTTTGCCCCTCCCCCGTGCCTTCCTTGA
CCCTGGAAGGTGCCACTCCCACTGTCCTTTCCTAATAAAATGAGGAAATTGCATCGCATTGTCTGAGTAG
GTGTCATTCTATTCTGGGGGGTGGGGTGGGGCAGGACAGCAAGGGGGAGGATTGGGAAGACAATAGCAGG
CATGCTGGGGATGCGGTCCGGACTGTACAATTGCATTCATTTTATGTTTCAGGTTCAGGGGGAGATGTGG
GAGGTTTTTTAAAGCAAGTAAAACCTCTACAAATGTGGTAAAATCGATAAGGATCTTCCTAGAGCATGGC
TACGTAGATAAGTAGCATGGCGGGTTAATCATTAACTACAAGGAACCCCTAGTGATGGAGTTGGCCACTC
CCTCTCTGCGCGCTCGCTCGCTCACTGAGGCCGGGCGACCAAAGGTCGCCCGACGCCCGGGCTTTGCCCG
GGCGGCCTCAGTGAGCGAGCGAGCGCGCAGCTGCATTAATGAATCGGCCAACGCGCGGGGAGAGGCGGTT
TGCGTATTGGGCGCTCTTCCGCTTCCTCGCTCACTGACTCGCTGCGCTCGGTCGTTCGGCTGCGGCGAGC
GGTATCAGCTCACTCAAAGGCGGTAATACGGTTATCCACAGAATCAGGGGATAACGCAGGAAAGAACATG
TGAGCAAAAGGCCAGCAAAAGGCCAGGAACCGTAAAAAGGCCGCGTTGCTGGCGTTTTTCCATAGGCTCC
GCCCCCCTGACGAGCATCACAAAAATCGACGCTCAAGTCAGAGGTGGCGAAACCCGACAGGACTATAAAG
ATACCAGGCGTTTCCCCCTGGAAGCTCCCTCGTGCGCTCTCCTGTTCCGACCCTGCCGCTTACCGGATAC
CTGTCCGCCTTTCTCCCTTCGGGAAGCGTGGCGCTTTCTCATAGCTCACGCTGTAGGTATCTCAGTTCGG
TGTAGGTCGTTCGCTCCAAGCTGGGCTGTGTGCACGAACCCCCCGTTCAGCCCGACCGCTGCGCCTTATC
CGGTAACTATCGTCTTGAGTCCAACCCGGTAAGACACGACTTATCGCCACTGGCAGCAGCCACTGGTAAC
AGGATTAGCAGAGCGAGGTATGTAGGCGGTGCTACAGAGTTCTTGAAGTGGTGGCCTAACTACGGCTACA
CTAGAAGAACAGTATTTGGTATCTGCGCTCTGCTGAAGCCAGTTACCTTCGGAAAAAGAGTTGGTAGCTC
TTGATCCGGCAAACAAACCACCGCTGGTAGCGGTGGTTTTTTTGTTTGCAAGCAGCAGATTACGCGCAGA
AAAAAAGGATCTCAAGAAGATCCTTTGATCTTTTCTACGGGGTCTGACGCTCAGTGGAACGAAAACTCAC
GTTAAGGGATTTTGGTCATGAGATTATCAAAAAGGATCTTCACCTAGATCCTTTTAAATTAAAAATGAAG
TTTTAAATCAATCTAAAGTATATATGAGTAAACTTGGTCTGACAGTTACCAATGCTTAATCAGTGAGGCA
CCTATCTCAGCGATCTGTCTATTTCGTTCATCCATAGTTGCCTGACTCCCCGTCGTGTAGATAACTACGA
TACGGGAGGGCTTACCATCTGGCCCCAGTGCTGCAATGATACCGCGAGACCCACGCTCACCGGCTCCAGA
TTTATCAGCAATAAACCAGCCAGCCGGAAGGGCCGAGCGCAGAAGTGGTCCTGCAACTTTATCCGCCTCC
ATCCAGTCTATTAATTGTTGCCGGGAAGCTAGAGTAAGTAGTTCGCCAGTTAATAGTTTGCGCAACGTTG
TTGCCATTGCTACAGGCATCGTGGTGTCACGCTCGTCGTTTGGTATGGCTTCATTCAGCTCCGGTTCCCA
ACGATCAAGGCGAGTTACATGATCCCCCATGTTGTGCAAAAAAGCGGTTAGCTCCTTCGGTCCTCCGATC
GTTGTCAGAAGTAAGTTGGCCGCAGTGTTATCACTCATGGTTATGGCAGCACTGCATAATTCTCTTACTG
TCATGCCATCCGTAAGATGCTTTTCTGTGACTGGTGAGTACTCAACCAAGTCATTCTGAGAATAGTGTAT
GCGGCGACCGAGTTGCTCTTGCCCGGCGTCAATACGGGATAATACCGCGCCACATAGCAGAACTTTAAAA
GTGCTCATCATTGGAAAACGTTCTTCGGGGCGAAAACTCTCAAGGATCTTACCGCTGTTGAGATCCAGTT
CGATGTAACCCACTCGTGCACCCAACTGATCTTCAGCATCTTTTACTTTCACCAGCGTTTCTGGGTGAGC
AAAAACAGGAAGGCAAAATGCCGCAAAAAAGGGAATAAGGGCGACACGGAAATGTTGAATACTCATACTC
TTCCTTTTTCAATATTATTGAAGCATTTATCAGGGTTATTGTCTCATGAGCGGATACATATTTGAATGTA
TTTAGAAAAATAAACAAATAGGGGTTCCGCGCACATTTCCCCGAAAAGTGCCACCTAAATTGTAAGCGTT
AATATTTTGTTAAAATTCGCGTTAAATTTTTGTTAAATCAGCTCATTTTTTAACCAATAGGCCGAAATCG
GCAAAATCCCTTATAAATCAAAAGAATAGACCGAGATAGGGT
[37 nt withheld, positions 6763-6799]
AAAGAACGTGGACTCCAACGTCAAAGG
[49 nt withheld, positions 6827-6875]
T
[91 nt withheld, positions 6877-6967]
G
[124 nt withheld, positions 6969-7092]
CCCATTCGCCATTCAGGCTGCGCAACTGTTGGGAAGGGCGATCGGTGCGGGCCTCTTCGCTATTACGCCA
G
